>Addgene plasmid #13828 | pMXs-ERas CVLS-IP | addgene partial sequence | sequence record 20061 | EGFP-C 5'-CATGGTCCTGCTGGAGTTCGTG-3'
TGGACGAGCTGTACAAGTCCGGCCGGACTCAGATCTCGAATCAAACAAGTTTGTACAAAAAAGCAGGCTC
CGCGGCCGCCCCCTTCACCATGGCTTTGCCTACAAAGTCTAGCATCTTGGACCTGAGCTCCGGCACCCCA
TGCACCAGATCTCCAGAGGAAAGTCACGAGGCTTGGGCACAGTGCAAAGATGCTGGCAGGCAGCTACCCG
AGTACAAGGCAGTGGTGGTGGGTGCAAGTGGTGTTGGTAAAAGTGCTCTCACCATCCAGATGACTCACCA
ATGCTTCGTGAAAGACCATGACCCCACTATCCAAGATTCCTACTGGAAGGAAGTGGCCAGGGACAACGGA
GGCTACATTCTAAATGTTCTGGATACATCTGGGCAGGATATTCACCGGGCTCTGCGTGACCAGTGCTTGG
CATCTGGTGATGGTGTGCTGGGCGTCTTTGCTCTTGACGACCCCTCGTCTCTGGACCAGTTGCAGCAGAT
ATGGTCCACCTGGACCCCTCACCACAAGCAGCCTCTGGTACTAGTGGGCAACAAGTGTGACCTGGTGACC
ACTGCTGGAGATGCTCATGCTGCCGCAGCCCTCCTTGCTCACAAGTTGGGGGCCCCCTTGGTGAAGACCT
CAGCCAAGACGCGGCAAGGTGTGGAGGAAGCCTTTGCCCTGCTTGTCCATGAGATTCAGAGGGCCCAGGA
GGCTGTGGCCGAATCAAGCAAGAAG
