[The description below was written by a language model from this plasmid's Addgene catalogue record.]
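Description:
pMXs-ERas CVLS-IP is a retroviral mammalian expression plasmid built on the pMX-EGFP-gw-IP backbone (about 6.9 kb without insert), a derivative of the pMXs family of Moloney-type retroviral vectors. It is maintained in E. coli as a high-copy plasmid under ampicillin selection, and transduced mammalian cells can be selected with puromycin. The "IP" suffix conventionally denotes an IRES-puromycin cassette that links marker expression to the same transcript as the insert. In pMXs vectors expression is normally driven from the viral long terminal repeat. However, no feature table is supplied, so the record does not explicitly confirm the promoter, the IRES, the packaging signal or the LTR arrangement.

The payload is an approximately 700 bp mouse Eras coding sequence, encoding the ES cell-expressed Ras-related GTPase. It is fused at its N terminus to EGFP supplied by the backbone, and the insert was introduced by restriction cloning. It carries a C-terminal substitution: the native CAAX motif CSVA at residues 224–227 is replaced by CVLS, the CAAX sequence of HRas. The CAAX box directs prenylation and subsequent processing of Ras-family proteins and so helps determine which membrane they associate with. Swapping it therefore tests how the C-terminal motif governs where ERas localizes. The EGFP tag allows the fusion protein's distribution to be seen directly by fluorescence microscopy. This fits the associated study, which compared the membrane localization of ERas and Rheb, two Ras-related proteins in the PI3-kinase/mTOR pathway. The construct is suited to making retrovirus in packaging cells and stably expressing the tagged mutant in target cells, for comparison with wild-type ERas or other variants.
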