Addgene plasmid #13828: pMXs-ERas CVLS-IP
Depositing lab: Shinya Yamanaka. Depositing organization: Kyoto University, Center for iPS Cell Research and Application. Publication: Differential membrane localization of ERas and Rheb, two Ras-related proteins involved in the phosphatidylinositol 3-kinase/mTOR pathway. Takahashi K, Nakagawa M, Young SG, Yamanaka S. J Biol Chem. 2005 Sep 23. 280(38):32768-74. 10.1074/jbc.M506280200 PubMed 16046393.
Backbone
  Vector backbone: pMX-EGFP-gw-IP
  Backbone size w/o insert (bp): 6900
  Vector type: Mammalian Expression, Retroviral
  Selectable markers: Puromycin
Growth in bacteria
  Bacterial resistance: Ampicillin, 100 μg/mL
  Growth temperature: 37°C
  Growth strain: DH5alpha
  Copy number: High Copy
Gene/Insert
  Gene/Insert name: ERas CVLS
  Species: M. musculus (mouse)
  Insert size (bp): 700
  Mutation: CSVA (224-227) changed to CVLS (CAAX sequence of HRas)
  Entrez Gene: Eras (a.k.a. RP23-198C2.4, HRAS2, HRasp, Ha-Ras2, ecat5)
  Tag / fusion protein: EGFP (N terminal on backbone)
  Cloning method: Restriction Enzyme
  Sequencing primers: 5′ EGFP-C
Resource information
  A portion of this plasmid was derived from a plasmid made by: pMXs is from Dr. Toshio Kitamura of the University of Tokyo, the Institute of Medical Science. If you use this plasmid in a paper, please cite: Retrovirus-mediated gene transfer and expression cloning: powerful tools in functional genomics. Exp Hematol. 2003 Nov;31(11):1007-14. Kitamura T, Koshino Y, Shibata F, Oki T, Nakajima H, Nosaka T, Kumagai H.
Terms and licenses: Academic/Nonprofit Terms; Industry Terms: Not Available to Industry
How to cite: pMXs-ERas CVLS-IP was a gift from Shinya Yamanaka (Addgene plasmid # 13828 ; http://n2t.net/addgene:13828 ; RRID:Addgene_13828)
